Addgene plasmid #135418: pAAV-TRE-GCaMP6s
Purpose: Can be used to drive amplified GCaMP6s expression when combined with TET driver . Can be used to create adeno-associated virus to express TET-driven GCaMP6s.
Depositing lab: Rylan Larsen. Depositing organization: Allen Institute.
Backbone
  Vector backbone: pAAVTREGCaMP6f
  Backbone manufacturer: Tetsuo Yamamori
  Backbone size w/o insert (bp): 5830
  Total vector size (bp): 5765
  Modifications to backbone: A fragment containing GCaMP6s was swapped into replace GCaMP6f in the original backbone.
  Vector type: Mammalian Expression, AAV
Growth in bacteria
  Bacterial resistance: Ampicillin, 100 μg/mL
  Growth temperature: 37°C
  Growth strain: NEB Stable
  Copy number: High Copy
Gene/Insert
  Gene/Insert name: GCaMP6s (alt names: GCaMP3-K78H T302L R303P D380Y T381R S383T R392G; GCaMP3 variant 641)
  Species: R. norvegicus (rat); A. victoria (jellyfish)
  Insert size (bp): 1274
  Promoter: TRE
  Cloning method: Restriction Enzyme; 5′ cloning site BamHI (not destroyed); 3′ cloning site NHEI (not destroyed)
  Sequencing primers: 5′ TAGCGCCACCATGGTCGACTCA; 3′ GGATCCTTACTACTTCGCT
Resource information
  A portion of this plasmid was derived from a plasmid made by: GCaMP6s was synthesized de novo based on sequences published by Douglas Kim et al, Janelia Research Campus in Chen et al, 2013 PMID: 23868258.
Terms and licenses: Academic/Nonprofit Terms; Industry Terms: Not Available to Industry
How to cite: pAAV-TRE-GCaMP6s was a gift from Rylan Larsen (Addgene plasmid # 135418 ; http://n2t.net/addgene:135418 ; RRID:Addgene_135418)
