[The description below was written by a language model from this plasmid's Addgene catalogue record and pLannotate feature annotations shown in this document.]
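Description:
pAAV-TRE-GCaMP6s is an adeno-associated virus transfer plasmid for mammalian expression, built by swapping a GCaMP6s fragment in place of GCaMP6f in an existing pAAV-TRE-GCaMP6f backbone using BamHI and NheI sites that remain intact. It is about 5.8 kb. In bacteria it is maintained at high copy through a ColE1/pUC-type origin and selected with ampicillin via the bla gene under its own promoter. An f1 phage origin is also present, along with small pBR322-derived remnants (bom and rop fragments) that are unlikely to be functional. The recommended recombination-deficient host strain reflects the usual need to keep the AAV inverted terminal repeats stable.

The expression cassette lies between AAV2 ITRs, which provide the signals for replication and packaging of the genome into AAV particles. The annotation detects the 3′ ITR in full, but only two short fragments of the 5′ ITR. Within the cassette, a third-generation tetracycline-responsive promoter (TRE3G) drives GCaMP6s, a slow-kinetics, high-sensitivity genetically encoded calcium indicator derived from GCaMP3 and composed of jellyfish GFP and rat-derived sequences. The coding sequence was synthesized de novo from the published design. A short His-tag-like match just upstream of the sensor probably corresponds to the leader normally found at the GCaMP N-terminus. A WPRE follows to enhance transcript stability and expression, and the human growth hormone polyadenylation signal terminates the transcript.

Because TRE has little activity by itself, expression depends on a separately supplied tetracycline transactivator. Pairing this construct, as plasmid or packaged AAV, with a Tet driver gives amplified GCaMP6s expression restricted to driver-expressing cells, which is useful for calcium imaging of cellular activity.
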