Features (pLannotate 1.2.2; 16 found; start..end, strand, type, name):
     12..39      +  repeat_region  AAV2 ITR (fragment): inverted terminal repeat of adeno-associated virus serotype 2 inverted
     68..95      +  repeat_region  AAV2 ITR (fragment): inverted terminal repeat of adeno-associated virus serotype 2 inverted
    173..551     +  promoter       TRE3G promoter: 3rd-generation Tet-responsive promoter that can be activated by binding of Tet-On® 3G
    573..593     +  CDS            capTEV™ (fragment): composite tag for in vivo biotinylation, TEV protease cleavage, and 6xHis tagging
    602..1857    +  CDS            GCaMP6s (fragment): improved fluorescent protein-based calcium sensor (Chen et al., 2013)
   1869..1892    +  misc_feature   MCS (fragment): pBluescript multiple cloning site
   1892..2480    +  misc_feature   WPRE: woodchuck hepatitis virus posttranscriptional regulatory element
   2512..2988    +  polyA_signal   hGH poly(A) signal: human growth hormone polyadenylation signal
   3028..3168    +  repeat_region  AAV2 ITR: inverted terminal repeat of adeno-associated virus serotype 2 inverted
   3173..3224    -  misc_feature   bom (fragment): basis of mobility region from pBR322
   3243..3698    +  rep_origin     f1 ori (sequence partly withheld): f1 bacteriophage origin of replication; arrow indicates direction of (+) strand synthesis
   3699..3748    -  misc_feature   bom (fragment): basis of mobility region from pBR322
   3850..3885    -  CDS            rop (fragment): Rop protein, which maintains plasmids at low copy number; rop
   3980..4084    +  promoter       AmpR promoter: bla
   4085..4945    +  CDS            AmpR: β-lactamase; bla; confers resistance to ampicillin, carbenicillin, and related antibiotics
   5116..5704    +  rep_origin     ori: high-copy-number ColE1/pMB1/pBR322/pUC origin of replication
>Addgene plasmid #135418 | pAAV-TRE-GCaMP6s | addgene full sequence | sequence record 270731 | Addgene NGS Result
CCTGCAGGCAGCTGCGCGCTCGCTCGCTCACTGAGGCCGCCCGGGCGTCGGGCGACCTTTGGTCGCCCGG
CCTCAGTGAGCGAGCGAGCGCGCAGAGAGGGAGTGGCCAACTCCATCACTAGGGGTTCCTGCGGCCGCAC
GCGTGAGGCCCTTTCGTCTTCAAGAATTCCTCGAGTTTACTCCCTATCAGTGATAGAGAACGTATGAAGA
GTTTACTCCCTATCAGTGATAGAGAACGTATGCAGACTTTACTCCCTATCAGTGATAGAGAACGTATAAG
GAGTTTACTCCCTATCAGTGATAGAGAACGTATGACCAGTTTACTCCCTATCAGTGATAGAGAACGTATC
TACAGTTTACTCCCTATCAGTGATAGAGAACGTATATCCAGTTTACTCCCTATCAGTGATAGAGAACGTA
TAAGCTTTAGGCGTGTACGGTGGGCGCCTATAAAAGCAGAGCTCGTTTAGTGAACCGTCAGATCGCCTGG
AGCAATTCCACAACACTTTTGTCTTATACCAACTTTCCGTACCACTTCCTACCCTCGTAAAGTCGACGCC
ACCATGGGTTCTCATCATCATCATCATCATGGTATGGCTAGCGCCACCATGGTCGACTCATCACGTCGTA
AGTGGAATAAGACAGGTCACGCAGTCAGAGCTATAGGTCGGCTGAGCTCACTCGAGAACGTCTATATCAA
GGCCGACAAGCAGAAGAACGGCATCAAGGCGAACTTCCACATCCGCCACAACATCGAGGACGGCGGCGTG
CAGCTCGCCTACCACTACCAGCAGAACACCCCCATCGGCGACGGCCCCGTGCTGCTGCCCGACAACCACT
ACCTGAGCGTGCAGTCCAAACTTTCGAAAGACCCCAACGAGAAGCGCGATCACATGGTCCTGCTGGAGTT
CGTGACCGCCGCCGGGATCACTCTCGGCATGGACGAGCTGTACAAGGGCGGTACCGGAGGGAGCATGGTG
AGCAAGGGCGAGGAGCTGTTCACCGGGGTGGTGCCCATCCTGGTCGAGCTGGACGGCGACGTAAACGGCC
ACAAGTTCAGCGTGTCCGGCGAGGGTGAGGGCGATGCCACCTACGGCAAGCTGACCCTGAAGTTCATCTG
CACCACCGGCAAGCTGCCCGTGCCCTGGCCCACCCTCGTGACCACCCTGACCTACGGCGTGCAGTGCTTC
AGCCGCTACCCCGACCACATGAAGCAGCACGACTTCTTCAAGTCCGCCATGCCCGAAGGCTACATCCAGG
AGCGCACCATCTTCTTCAAGGACGACGGCAACTACAAGACCCGCGCCGAGGTGAAGTTCGAGGGCGACAC
CCTGGTGAACCGCATCGAGCTGAAGGGCATCGACTTCAAGGAGGACGGCAACATCCTGGGGCACAAGCTG
GAGTACAACCTGCCGGACCAACTGACTGAAGAGCAGATCGCAGAATTTAAAGAGGCTTTCTCCCTATTTG
ACAAGGACGGGGATGGGACAATAACAACCAAGGAGCTGGGGACGGTGATGCGGTCTCTGGGGCAGAACCC
CACAGAAGCAGAGCTGCAGGACATGATCAATGAAGTAGATGCCGACGGTGACGGCACAATCGACTTCCCT
GAGTTCCTGACAATGATGGCAAGAAAAATGAAATACAGGGACACGGAAGAAGAAATTAGAGAAGCGTTCG
GTGTGTTTGATAAGGATGGCAATGGCTACATCAGTGCAGCAGAGCTTCGCCACGTGATGACAAACCTTGG
AGAGAAGTTAACAGATGAAGAGGTTGATGAAATGATCAGGGAAGCAGACATCGATGGGGATGGTCAGGTA
AACTACGAAGAGTTTGTACAAATGATGACAGCGAAGTAGTAAGGATCCAATTCGATATCAAGCTTATCGA
TAATCAACCTCTGGATTACAAAATTTGTGAAAGATTGACTGGTATTCTTAACTATGTTGCTCCTTTTACG
CTATGTGGATACGCTGCTTTAATGCCTTTGTATCATGCTATTGCTTCCCGTATGGCTTTCATTTTCTCCT
CCTTGTATAAATCCTGGTTGCTGTCTCTTTATGAGGAGTTGTGGCCCGTTGTCAGGCAACGTGGCGTGGT
GTGCACTGTGTTTGCTGACGCAACCCCCACTGGTTGGGGCATTGCCACCACCTGTCAGCTCCTTTCCGGG
ACTTTCGCTTTCCCCCTCCCTATTGCCACGGCGGAACTCATCGCCGCCTGCCTTGCCCGCTGCTGGACAG
GGGCTCGGCTGTTGGGCACTGACAATTCCGTGGTGTTGTCGGGGAAATCATCGTCCTTTCCTTGGCTGCT
CGCCTATGTTGCCACCTGGATTCTGCGCGGGACGTCCTTCTGCTACGTCCCTTCGGCCCTCAATCCAGCG
GACCTTCCTTCCCGCGGCCTGCTGCCGGCTCTGCGGCCTCTTCCGCGTCTTCGCCTTCGCCCTCAGACGA
GTCGGATCTCCCTTTGGGCCGCCTCCCCGCATCGATACCGAGCGCTGCTCGAGAGATCTACGGGTGGCAT
CCCTGTGACCCCTCCCCAGTGCCTCTCCTGGCCCTGGAAGTTGCCACTCCAGTGCCCACCAGCCTTGTCC
TAATAAAATTAAGTTGCATCATTTTGTCTGACTAGGTGTCCTTCTATAATATTATGGGGTGGAGGGGGGT
GGTATGGAGCAAGGGGCAAGTTGGGAAGACAACCTGTAGGGCCTGCGGGGTCTATTGGGAACCAAGCTGG
AGTGCAGTGGCACAATCTTGGCTCACTGCAATCTCCGCCTCCTGGGTTCAAGCGATTCTCCTGCCTCAGC
CTCCCGAGTTGTTGGGATTCCAGGCATGCATGACCAGGCTCAGCTAATTTTTGTTTTTTTGGTAGAGACG
GGGTTTCACCATATTGGCCAGGCTGGTCTCCAACTCCTAATCTCAGGTGATCTACCCACCTTGGCCTCCC
AAATTGCTGGGATTACAGGCGTGAACCACTGCTCCCTTCCCTGTCCTTCTGATTTTGTAGGTAACCACGT
GCGGACCGAGCGGCCGCAGGAACCCCTAGTGATGGAGTTGGCCACTCCCTCTCTGCGCGCTCGCTCGCTC
ACTGAGGCCGGGCGACCAAAGGTCGCCCGACGCCCGGGCTTTGCCCGGGCGGCCTCAGTGAGCGAGCGAG
CGCGCAGCTGCCTGCAGGGGCGCCTGATGCGGTATTTTCTCCTTACGCATCTGTGCGGTATTTCACACCG
CATA
[95 nt withheld, positions 3225-3319]
T
[46 nt withheld, positions 3321-3366]
C
[141 nt withheld, positions 3368-3508]
CCTTTGACGTTGGAGTCCACGTTCTTT
[37 nt withheld, positions 3536-3572]
ACTCTATCTCGGGCTATTCTTTTGATTTATAAGGGATTTTGCCGATTTCGGTCTATTGGTTAAAAAATGA
GCTGATTTAACAAAAATTTAACGCGAATTTTAACAAAATATTAACGTTTACAATTTTATGGTGCACTCTC
AGTACAATCTGCTCTGATGCCGCATAGTTAAGCCAGCCCCGACACCCGCCAACACCCGCTGACGCGCCCT
GACGGGCTTGTCTGCTCCCGGCATCCGCTTACAGACAAGCTGTGACCGTCTCCGGGAGCTGCATGTGTCA
GAGGTTTTCACCGTCATCACCGAAACGCGCGAGACGAAAGGGCCTCGTGATACGCCTATTTTTATAGGTT
AATGTCATGATAATAATGGTTTCTTAGACGTCAGGTGGCACTTTTCGGGGAAATGTGCGCGGAACCCCTA
TTTGTTTATTTTTCTAAATACATTCAAATATGTATCCGCTCATGAGACAATAACCCTGATAAATGCTTCA
ATAATATTGAAAAAGGAAGAGTATGAGTATTCAACATTTCCGTGTCGCCCTTATTCCCTTTTTTGCGGCA
TTTTGCCTTCCTGTTTTTGCTCACCCAGAAACGCTGGTGAAAGTAAAAGATGCTGAAGATCAGTTGGGTG
CACGAGTGGGTTACATCGAACTGGATCTCAACAGCGGTAAGATCCTTGAGAGTTTTCGCCCCGAAGAACG
TTTTCCAATGATGAGCACTTTTAAAGTTCTGCTATGTGGCGCGGTATTATCCCGTATTGACGCCGGGCAA
GAGCAACTCGGTCGCCGCATACACTATTCTCAGAATGACTTGGTTGAGTACTCACCAGTCACAGAAAAGC
ATCTTACGGATGGCATGACAGTAAGAGAATTATGCAGTGCTGCCATAACCATGAGTGATAACACTGCGGC
CAACTTACTTCTGACAACGATCGGAGGACCGAAGGAGCTAACCGCTTTTTTGCACAACATGGGGGATCAT
GTAACTCGCCTTGATCGTTGGGAACCGGAGCTGAATGAAGCCATACCAAACGACGAGCGTGACACCACGA
TGCCTGTAGCAATGGCAACAACGTTGCGCAAACTATTAACTGGCGAACTACTTACTCTAGCTTCCCGGCA
ACAATTAATAGACTGGATGGAGGCGGATAAAGTTGCAGGACCACTTCTGCGCTCGGCCCTTCCGGCTGGC
TGGTTTATTGCTGATAAATCTGGAGCCGGTGAGCGTGGGTCTCGCGGTATCATTGCAGCACTGGGGCCAG
ATGGTAAGCCCTCCCGTATCGTAGTTATCTACACGACGGGGAGTCAGGCAACTATGGATGAACGAAATAG
ACAGATCGCTGAGATAGGTGCCTCACTGATTAAGCATTGGTAACTGTCAGACCAAGTTTACTCATATATA
CTTTAGATTGATTTAAAACTTCATTTTTAATTTAAAAGGATCTAGGTGAAGATCCTTTTTGATAATCTCA
TGACCAAAATCCCTTAACGTGAGTTTTCGTTCCACTGAGCGTCAGACCCCGTAGAAAAGATCAAAGGATC
TTCTTGAGATCCTTTTTTTCTGCGCGTAATCTGCTGCTTGCAAACAAAAAAACCACCGCTACCAGCGGTG
GTTTGTTTGCCGGATCAAGAGCTACCAACTCTTTTTCCGAAGGTAACTGGCTTCAGCAGAGCGCAGATAC
CAAATACTGTTCTTCTAGTGTAGCCGTAGTTAGGCCACCACTTCAAGAACTCTGTAGCACCGCCTACATA
CCTCGCTCTGCTAATCCTGTTACCAGTGGCTGCTGCCAGTGGCGATAAGTCGTGTCTTACCGGGTTGGAC
TCAAGACGATAGTTACCGGATAAGGCGCAGCGGTCGGGCTGAACGGGGGGTTCGTGCACACAGCCCAGCT
TGGAGCGAACGACCTACACCGAACTGAGATACCTACAGCGTGAGCTATGAGAAAGCGCCACGCTTCCCGA
AGGGAGAAAGGCGGACAGGTATCCGGTAAGCGGCAGGGTCGGAACAGGAGAGCGCACGAGGGAGCTTCCA
GGGGGAAACGCCTGGTATCTTTATAGTCCTGTCGGGTTTCGCCACCTCTGACTTGAGCGTCGATTTTTGT
GATGCTCGTCAGGGGGGCGGAGCCTATGGAAAAACGCCAGCAACGCGGCCTTTTTACGGTTCCTGGCCTT
TTGCTGGCCTTTTGCTCACATGT
